Addgene plasmid #212890: pCYP57
Purpose: Expresses the Mesorhizobium japonicum LRD-modifying cytochrome P450 enzyme
Depositing lab: Christopher Voigt. Depositing organization: Massachusetts Institute of Technology. Publication: Design of a redox-proficient Escherichia coli for screening terpenoids and modifying cytochrome P450s. Lin GM, Voigt CA. Nature Catalysis. 6, 1016–1029 (2023). https://doi.org/10.1038/s41929-023-01049-5.
Backbone
  Vector backbone: pCYP
  Vector type: Bacterial Expression
Growth in bacteria
  Bacterial resistance: Kanamycin, 50 μg/mL
  Growth temperature: 37°C
  Growth strain: DH5alpha
  Copy number: High Copy
Gene/Insert
  Gene/Insert name: cytochrome P450 (alt name: Uniprot ID: Q98A71)
  Species: Mesorhizobium japonicum
  Promoter: PcymRC
  Cloning method: Unknown
Resource information
  A portion of this plasmid was derived from a plasmid made by: codon optimized and synthesized by vendors
Terms and licenses: Academic/Nonprofit Terms; Industry Terms: Not Available to Industry
How to cite: pCYP57 was a gift from Christopher Voigt (Addgene plasmid # 212890 ; http://n2t.net/addgene:212890 ; RRID:Addgene_212890)
