[The description below was written by a language model from this plasmid's Addgene catalogue record and pLannotate feature annotations shown in this document.]
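Description:
pCYP57 is a 4,421 nt bacterial expression plasmid built on the pCYP backbone for producing a cytochrome P450 from Mesorhizobium japonicum in Escherichia coli. The record describes this enzyme as LRD-modifying, without expanding the abbreviation. The coding sequence was codon optimized and commercially synthesized. Selection is by kanamycin through an aph(3')-Ia (KanR) gene. The only complete replication origin annotated is p15A, which is compatible with ColE1-type plasmids and so suits multi-plasmid strains. p15A is generally regarded as medium copy, whereas the catalogue lists the plasmid as high copy; the record does not resolve this difference. Short fragments annotated as RSF ori, bom, tet promoter and TcR appear to be backbone remnants or partial similarity matches rather than functional elements.

Expression is driven by the PcymRC promoter. The feature table supports this with two CuO operators, the binding sites for the CymR repressor from the Pseudomonas putida p-cmt operon. CymR is encoded on the same plasmid downstream of a lacIq promoter fragment, so the regulator appears to be made constitutively and keeps the promoter repressed until a cumate inducer releases it. A type III hammerhead ribozyme lies directly after the operators. Such elements are commonly used as self-cleaving insulators that trim the 5' untranslated region so translation is less dependent on promoter context. The P450 gene itself was not annotated, but the unannotated stretch between the ribozyme and the lacIq fragment is where it presumably sits. The associated work concerns an E. coli host engineered for redox proficiency to screen terpenoids and the P450s that modify them, and pCYP57 appears to be one member of that inducible P450 set.
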