Features (pLannotate 1.2.2; 12 found; start..end, strand, type, name):
     28..54      +  misc_feature   bom (fragment): basis of mobility region from pBR322
    153..208     -  rep_origin     RSF ori (fragment): Plasmids containing the RSF 1030 origin of replication can be propagated in E. coli cells that contain additional plasmids with compatible origins.
    296..841     -  rep_origin     p15A ori: Plasmids containing the medium-copy-number p15A origin of replication can be propagated in E. coli cells that contain a second plasmid with the ColE1 origin.
    930..1745    -  CDS            KanR: aminoglycoside phosphotransferase; aph(3')-Ia; confers resistance to kanamycin in bacteria or G418 (Geneticin®) in eukaryotes
   1922..1949    +  protein_bind   CuO: CymR-binding P2 operator sequence from the p-cmt operon of Pseudomonas putida (Mullick et al., 2006) CymR
   1980..2007    +  protein_bind   CuO: CymR-binding P2 operator sequence from the p-cmt operon of Pseudomonas putida (Mullick et al., 2006) CymR
   2011..2066    +  ncRNA          Hammerhead 3: Accession: RF00008 - Hammerhead ribozyme (type III)
   3456..3529    +  promoter       lacIq promoter (fragment): lacI (mutant); In the lacIq allele, a single base change in the promoter boosts expression of the lacI gene about 10-fold.
   3530..4138    +  CDS            cymR: CYMR_PSEPU - Experimental evidence at transcript level: Swiss-Prot protein existence level 2. Involved in the repression of the cym and cmt operons which are responsible of the p-cymene degradation. From Pseudomonas putida (Arthrobacter siderocapsulatus).
   4243..4261    -  promoter       tet promoter (fragment): E. coli promoter for tetracycline efflux protein gene
   4271..4391    +  CDS            TcR (fragment): tetracycline efflux protein; tet; confers resistance to tetracycline
   4410..11      -  rep_origin     RSF ori (fragment) (across the origin): Plasmids containing the RSF 1030 origin of replication can be propagated in E. coli cells that contain additional plasmids with compatible origins.
>Addgene plasmid #212890 | pCYP57 | addgene full sequence | sequence record 424232 | Addgene NGS Result
ACTGACTCGCTGCACGAGGCAGACCTCAGCGCTAGCGGAGTGTATACTGGCTTACTATGTTGGCACTGAT
GAGGGTGTCAGTGAAGTGCTTCATGTGGCAGGAGAAAAAAGGCTGCACCGGTGCGTCAGCAGAATATGTG
ATACAGGATATATTCCGCTTCCTCGCTCACTGACTCGCTACGCTCGGTCGTTCGACTGCGGCGAGCGGAA
ATGGCTTACGAACGGGGCGGAGATTTCCTGGAAGATGCCAGGAAGATACTTAACAGGGAAGTGAGAGGGC
CGCGGCAAAGCCGTTTTTCCATAGGCTCCGCCCCCCTGACAAGCATCACGAAATCTGACGCTCAAATCAG
TGGTGGCGAAACCCGACAGGACTATAAAGATACCAGGCGTTTCCCCCTGGCGGCTCCCTCGTGCGCTCTC
CTGTTCCTGCCTTTCGGTTTACCGGTGTCATTCCGCTGTTATGGCCGCGTTTGTCTCATTCCACGCCTGA
CACTCAGTTCCGGGTAGGCAGTTCGCTCCAAGCTGGACTGTATGCACGAACCCCCCGTTCAGTCCGACCG
CTGCGCCTTATCCGGTAACTATCGTCTTGAGTCCAACCCGGAAAGACATGCAAAAGCACCACTGGCAGCA
GCCACTGGTAATTGATTTAGAGGAGTTAGTCTTGAAGTCATGCGCCGGTTAAGGCTAAACTGAAAGGACA
AGTTTTGGTGACTGCGCTCCTCCAAGCCAGTTACCTCGGTTCAAAGAGTTGGTAGCTCAGAGAACCTTCG
AAAAACCGCCCTGCAAGGCGGTTTTTTCGTTTTCAGAGCAAGAGATTACGCGCAGACCAAAACGATCTCA
AGAAGATCATCTTATTAAGGGGTCTGACGCTCAGTGGAACGAAAAATCAATCTAAAGTATATATGAGTAA
ACTTGGTCTGACAGTTACCTTAGAAAAACTCATCGAGCATCAAATGAAACTGCAATTTATTCATATCAGG
ATTATCAATACCATATTTTTGAAAAAGCCGTTTCTGTAATGAAGGAGAAAACTCACCGAGGCAGTTCCAT
AGGATGGCAAGATCCTGGTATCGGTCTGCGATTCCGACTCGTCCAACATCAATACAACCTATTAATTTCC
CCTCGTCAAAAATAAGGTTATCAAGTGAGAAATCACCATGAGTGACGACTGAATCCGGTGAGAATGGCAA
AAGCTTATGCATTTCTTTCCAGACTTGTTCAACAGGCCAGCCATTACGCTCGTCATCAAAATCACTCGCA
TCAACCAAACCGTTATTCATTCGTGATTGCGCCTGAGCGAGACGAAATACGCGATCGCTGTTAAAAGGAC
AATTACAAACAGGAATCGAATGCAACCGGCGCAGGAACACTGCCAGCGCATCAACAATATTTTCACCTGA
ATCAGGATATTCTTCTAATACCTGGAATGCTGTTTTCCCGGGGATCGCAGTGGTGAGTAACCATGCATCA
TCAGGAGTACGGATAAAATGCTTGATGGTCGGAAGAGGCATAAATTCCGTCAGCCAGTTTAGTCTGACCA
TCTCATCTGTAACATCATTGGCAACGCTACCTTTGCCATGTTTCAGAAACAACTCTGGCGCATCGGGCTT
CCCATACAATCGATAGATTGTCGCACCTGATTGCCCGACATTATCGCGAGCCCATTTATACCCATATAAA
TCAGCATCCATGTTGGAATTTAATCGCGGCCTGGAGCAAGACGTTTCCCGTTGAATATGGCTCATAACAC
CCCTTGTATTACTGTTTATGTAAGCAGACAGTTTTATTGTTCATGATGATATATTTTTATCTTGTGCAAT
GTACATCAGAGATTTTGAGACACAACCAATTATTGAAGGCCTCCCTAACGGGGGGCCTTTTTTTGTTTCT
GGTCTCCCAAGCGCTTAACGATCGTTGGCTGAACAAACAGACAATCTGGTCTGTTTGTATTATGGAAAAT
TTTTCTGTATAATAGATTCAACAAACAGACAATCTGGTCTGTTTGTATTATCAGCGGTCAACGCATGTGC
TTTGCGTTCTGATGAGACAGTGATGTCGAAACCGCCTCTACAAATAATTTTGTTTAGGAGGCCCCAATTA
AATTTACCATTGATATAAGGAGTTTTTTTTATGCCGGCAGCGCCAACCCAACTGGATCGTCTGAGCTCAG
CCATTTTGCGCCAGGGTGGTATGGCTCGCGTTTCGTTGCCAGGCGACGTTGTCACCTGGGCCGCTGCGCG
GCATCAGACCTTACGCCAGATGCTCTCAGATCAGCGCTTTAACAAAGATTGGCGTCAGTGGCGCGCCCTC
CAAGACGGAGAGATTCCCGAGGATCATCCTCTTATTGGTATCTGTAAAGTTGATAATATGACCACCGCAC
ATGGTGCTGACCACCGACGCTTACGTGGGCTCCTGTCTAGCAGCTTTGCACCCAGTCGTATCGCACTGTT
AGCGCCGCGTGTTGAACAGTGTGTGGACCGTTTACTGGCTGAAATGGCCCAGCGTGGTGGTTCAGCGGAC
CTGATGTCTGAATTCGCCGCTCCGCTGCCCACCAATGTGATTGCGGAGCTGTTTGGCCTCCCAGACGAAC
AGCGCGAGGAAATCGTAGCACTGACCTATTCCCTGGCTTCCACGTCTGCTACCGCGGAAGAAGTACGCCA
GACGAGACAACGTATTCCGGAATTCTTCCGACGTCTGATTGCCCTGAAGCGTGGACAGCTCGGCGACGAT
TTAGCATCAGCTCTTATTGTCGCGCGCGACAAAGGTGAACTGGTTTCTGATACGGAACTGATCGATATGC
TGTTTATGGTGTTATCCGCCGGCTTCGTCACGACCGCTGGCGTGATCGGCAACGGTGTCCTGGCGTTGCT
TACGCACCCGCAACAGCTGCATTTAGTGCGATCTGGTCAAGTGCCCTGGTCGCAGGCTATCGAGGAAATT
TTACGCTGGGGTACGAGTGCGGCTAACTTACCGTTTCGGTACGCGACCCAAGACGTCGAAATTGATGGTT
GTCTGGTTCGCCGTGGGGATGCCGTATTGATGGCGTTTCATGCTGCTAATCGCGATGAAAAAGCGTTCGG
GCCGGGTGCGAATCGCTTTGACGTGACCCGCCGCCATAATCCGCACTTGTCATTCGGTGAAGGTCCGCAT
TCCTGTTTGGGGGCGGCACTTGCAAGACTGGAATTGCGATGTGCCTTTCCGCCGTTATTCGGGCGTCTGG
AAGATTTAGCTCTTACGATCGCTGCAGAGGACGTGGTCTACATGCCGTCTTACGTCATTCGCTGCCCACA
GCGCCTCCCCGTGTCTTTTCGGCCCTCAGTCGCCTAATAAGGATGAGCTCTACAAATAAGCAGAGGTGGT
TGTGTTGCGAAAAAAAAAAAAAAACACCCTAACGGGTGTTTTTTTTTTTTTGGTGTCCCCACGTGTGGCG
CTGGAGACCGTCCAATGGCGGCGCGCCATCGAATGGTGCAAAACCTTTCGCGGTATGGCATGATAGCGCC
CGGAAGAGAGTCAATTCAGGGTGGTGAATATGAGCCCGAAACGTCGTACCCAGGCAGAACGTGCAATGGA
AACCCAGGGTAAACTGATTGCAGCAGCACTGGGTGTTCTGCGTGAAAAAGGTTATGCAGGTTTTCGTATT
GCAGATGTTCCGGGTGCAGCCGGTGTTAGCCGTGGTGCACAGAGCCATCATTTTCCGACCAAACTGGAAC
TGCTGCTGGCAACCTTTGAATGGCTGTATGAGCAGATTACCGAACGTAGCCGTGCACGTCTGGCAAAACT
GAAACCGGAAGATGATGTTATTCAGCAGATGCTGGATGATGCAGCAGATTTTTTTCTGGATGATGATTTT
AGCATCGGCCTGGATCTGATTGTTGCAGCAGATCGTGATCCGGCACTGCGTGAAGGTATTCTGCGTACCG
TTGAACGTAATCGTTTTGTTGTTGAAGATATGTGGCTGGGTGTGCTGGTGAGCCGTGGTCTGAGCCGTGA
TGATGCCGAAGATATTCTGTGGCTGATTTTTAACAGCGTTCGTGGTCTGACAGTTCGTAGCCTGTGGCAG
AAAGATAAAGAACGTTTTGAACGTGTGCGTAATAGCACCCTGGAAATTGCACGTGAACGTTATGCAAAAT
TCAAACGTTGATAAGGATCCTAATTGGTAACGAATCAGACAATTGACGGCTCGAGGGAGTAGCATAGGGT
TTGCAGAATCCCTGCTTCGTCCATTTGACAGGCACATTATGCATCGATGATAAGCTGTCAAACATGAGCA
GATCCTCTACGCCGGACGCATCGTGGCCGGCATCACCGGCGCCACAGGTGCGGTTGCTGGCGCCTATATC
GCCGACATCACCGATGGGGAAGATCGGGCTCGCCACTTCGGGCTCATGAGCAAATATTTTATCTGAGGTG
CTTCCTCGCTC
